Addgene plasmid #49294: pGGEV_8'_Linker
Purpose: (Empty Backbone) Golden Gate entry vector at position 8, small linker insert, final entry vector for the assembly
Depositing lab: Joachim Wittbrodt. Depositing organization: Universitaet Heidelberg. Publication: Golden GATEway cloning--a combinatorial approach to generate fusion and recombination constructs. Kirchmaier S, Lust K, Wittbrodt J. PLoS One. 2013 Oct 7;8(10):e76117. doi: 10.1371/journal.pone.0076117. PubMed 24116091.
Backbone
  Vector backbone: pBluescript
  Backbone manufacturer: Stratagene
  Vector type: cloning vector
Growth in bacteria
  Bacterial resistance: Ampicillin, 100 μg/mL
  Growth temperature: 37°C
  Growth strain: DH5alpha
  Copy number: High Copy
Gene/Insert
  Gene/Insert name: None
Terms and licenses: Academic/Nonprofit Terms; Industry Terms: Not Available to Industry
How to cite: pGGEV_8'_Linker was a gift from Joachim Wittbrodt (Addgene plasmid # 49294 ; http://n2t.net/addgene:49294 ; RRID:Addgene_49294)
