[The description below was written by a language model from this plasmid's Addgene catalogue record and pLannotate feature annotations shown in this document.]
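Description:
pGGEV_8'_Linker is a bacterial cloning vector built on the pBluescript backbone and serves as an entry vector in the Golden GATEway cloning system, a combinatorial scheme that uses Golden Gate assembly to join ordered modules into fusion and recombination constructs. It occupies position 8 of the assembly series and is catalogued as the final entry vector. It is listed as an empty backbone: rather than a gene of interest it carries only a small linker, so it can presumably be used to close out an assembly when no functional module is needed at the last position. It is maintained in E. coli at high copy through the ColE1/pUC-type origin and selected with ampicillin via the β-lactamase gene and its native promoter. An f1 phage origin and short remnants of lacZα, lacI and the pBluescript multiple cloning site are left over from the parental backbone.

The automated annotation of the 3,938 nt depositor sequence shows more than the catalogue entry mentions. Between the lacZα fragment and the residual cloning site it detects a fragment of the simian cytomegalovirus IE94 enhancer/promoter, an SP6 RNA polymerase promoter, a rabbit β-globin intron followed by a short β-globin coding fragment, and an SV40 polyadenylation signal annotated on the opposite strand. These elements resemble parts of a vertebrate expression cassette, but the record does not explain their role here, nor how they relate to the linker. The type IIS restriction sites and overhangs that would define position 8 are also not annotated, so the exact boundaries of the excised module cannot be determined from the feature table.
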