Features (pLannotate 1.2.2; 12 found; start..end, strand, type, name):
      1..456     -  rep_origin     f1 ori (sequence partly withheld): f1 bacteriophage origin of replication; arrow indicates direction of (+) strand synthesis
    461..527     -  CDS            lacZα (fragment): LacZα fragment of β-galactosidase; lacZ fragment
    528..936     +  promoter       CMV IE94 promoter (fragment): enhancer/promoter region of simian cytomegalovirus major immediate early transcription unit IE94
    971..989     +  promoter       SP6 promoter: promoter for bacteriophage SP6 RNA polymerase
   1086..1658    +  intron         β-globin intron: intron from rabbit β-globin gene
   1656..1721    +  CDS            HBB (fragment): HBB_LEPEU - Experimental evidence at protein level: Swiss-Prot protein existence level 1. Involved in oxygen transport from the lung to the various peripheral tissues. From Lepus europaeus (European hare).
   1731..1865    -  polyA_signal   SV40 poly(A) signal: SV40 polyadenylation signal
   1932..1951    +  misc_feature   MCS (fragment): pBluescript multiple cloning site
   1952..2005    -  CDS            lacI (fragment): lac repressor; lacI; The lac repressor binds to the lac operator to inhibit transcription in E. coli. This inhibition can be relieved by adding lactose or isopropyl-β-D-thiogalactopyranoside (IPTG).
   2188..2776    -  rep_origin     ori: high-copy-number ColE1/pMB1/pBR322/pUC origin of replication
   2947..3807    -  CDS            AmpR: β-lactamase; bla; confers resistance to ampicillin, carbenicillin, and related antibiotics
   3808..3912    -  promoter       AmpR promoter: bla
>Addgene plasmid #49294 | pGGEV_8'_Linker | depositor full sequence | sequence record 72926 | Full Sequence
AAATTGTAAACGTTAATATTTTGTTAAAATTCGCGTTAAATTTTTGTTAAATCAGCTCATTTTTTAACCA
ATAGGCCGAAATCGGCAAAATCCCTTATAAATCAAAAGAATAGACCGAGATAGGGT
[37 nt withheld, positions 127-163]
AAAGAACGTGGACTCCAACGTCAAAGG
[49 nt withheld, positions 191-239]
T
[91 nt withheld, positions 241-331]
G
[124 nt withheld, positions 333-456]
CCCATTCGCCATTCAGGCTACGCAACTGTTGGGAAGGGCGATCGGTGCGGGCCTCTTCGCTATTACGCCA
GGGCGCCTCCCCCATTGACGTCAATTACGGTAAATGGCCCGCCTGGCTCAATGCCCATTGACGTCAATAG
GACCACCCACCATTGACGTCAATGGGATGGCTCATTGCCCATTCATATCCGTTCTCACGCCCCCTATTGA
CGTCAATGACGGTAAATGGCCCACTTGGCAGTACATCAATATCTATTAATAGTAACTTGGCAAGTACATT
ACTATTGGAAGTACGCCAGGGTACATTGGCAGTACTCCCATTGACGTCAATGGCGGTAAATGGCCCGCGA
TGGCTGCCAAGTACATCCCCATTGACGTCAATGGGGAGGGGCAATGACGCAAATGGGCGTTCCATTGACG
TAAATGGGCGGTAGGCGTGCCTAATGGGAGGTCTATATAAGCAATGCTCGTTTAGGGAACCGCCATTCTG
CCTGGGGACGTCGGAGCAAGCTTGATTTAGGTGACACTATAGAGGTCTCAGCCGGCGGATCCGGCGGCGG
TACCTAAGTGAGACCCTCATCCTCCCGGGTAACTAAGTAAGGATCTCGACCGATCCTGAGAACTTCAGGG
TGAGTTTGGGGACCCTTGATTGTTCTTTCTTTTTCGCTATTGTAAAATTCATGTTATATGGAGGGGGCAA
AGTTTTCAGGGTGTTGTTTAGAATGGGAAGATGTCCCTTGTATCACCATGGACCCTCATGATAATTTTGT
TTCTTTCACTTTCTACTCTGTTGACAACCATTGTCTCCTCTTATTTTCTTTTCATTTTCTGTAACTTTTT
CGTTAAACTTTAGCTTGCATTTGTAACGAATTTTTAAATTCACTTTTGTTTATTTGTCAGATTGTAAGTA
CTTTCTCTAATCACTTTTTTTTCAAGGCAATCAGGGTATATTATATTGTACTTCAGCACAGTTTTAGAGA
ACAATTGTTATAATTAAATGATAAGGTAGAATATTTCTGCATATAAATTCTGGCTGGCGTGGAAATATTC
TTATTGGTAGAAACAACTACACCCTGGTCATCATCCTGCCTTTCTCTTTATGGTTACAATGATATACACT
GTTTGAGATGAGGATAAAATACTCTGAGTCCAAACCGGGCCCCTCTGCTAACCATGTTCATGCCTTCTTC
TCTTTCCTACAGCTCCTGGGCAACGTGCTGGTTGTTGTGCTGTCTCATCATTTTGGCAAAGAATTAATTC
CTCGACGGATCGTAGATCCAGACATGATAAGATACATTGATGAGTTTGGACAAACCACAACTAGAATGCA
GTGAAAAAAATGCTTTATTTGTGAAATTTGTGATGCTATTGCTTTATTTGTAACCATTATAAGCTGCAAT
AAACAAGTTAACAACAACAATTGCATTCATTTTATGTTTCAGGTTCAGGGGGAGGTGTGGGAGGTTTTTT
AATTCGCGGCCGCTCTAGAACTAGTCTGCATTAATGAATCGGCCAACGCGCGGGGAGAGGCGGTTTGCGT
ATTGGGCGCTCTTCCGCTTCCTCGCTCACTGACTCGCTGCGCTCGGTCGTTCGGCTGCGGCGAGCGGTAT
CAGCTCACTCAAAGGCGGTAATACGGTTATCCACAGAATCAGGGGATAACGCAGGAAAGAACATGTGAGC
AAAAGGCCAGCAAAAGGCCAGGAACCGTAAAAAGGCCGCGTTGCTGGCGTTTTTCCATAGGCTCGGCCCC
CCTGACGAGCATCACAAAAATCGACGCTCAAGTCAGAGGTGGCGAAACCCGACAGGACTATAAAGATACC
AGGCGTTCCCCCCTGGAAGCTCCCTCGTGCGCTCTCCTGTTCCGACCCTGCCGCTTACCGGATACCTGTC
CGCCTTTCTCCCTTCGGGAAGCGTGGCGCTTTCTCAATGCTCACGCTGTAGGTATCTCAGTTCGGTGTAG
GTCGTTCGCTCCAAGCTGGGCTGTGTGCACGAACCCCCCGTTCAGCCCGACCGCTGCGCCTTATCCGGTA
ACTATCGTCTTGAGTCCAACCCGGTAAGACACGACTTATCGCCACTGGCAGCAGCCACTGGTAACAGGAT
TAGCAGAGCGAGGTATGTAGGCGGTGCTACAGAGTTCTTGAAGTGGTGGCCTAACTACGGCTACACTAGA
AGGACAGTATTTGGTATCTGCGCTCTGCTGAAGCCAGTTACCTTCGGAAAAAGAGTTGGTAGCTCTTGAT
CCGGCAAACAAACCACCGCTGGTAGCGGTGGTTTTTTTGTTTGCAAGCAGCAGATTACGCGCAGAAAAAA
AGGATCTCAAGAAGATCCTTTGATCTTTTCTACGGGGTCTGACGCTCAGTGGAACGAAAACTCACGTTAA
GGGATTTTGGTCATGAGATTATCAAAAAGGATCTTCACCTAGATCCTTTTAAATTAAAAATGAAGTTTTA
AATCAATCTAAAGTATATATGAGTAAACTTGGTCTGACAGTTACCAATGCTTAATCAGTGAGGCACCTAT
CTCAGCGATCTGTCTATTTCGTTCATCCATAGTTGCCTGACTGCCCGTCGTGTAGATAACTACGATACGG
GAGGGCTTACCATCTGGCCCCAGTGCTGCAATGATACCGCGGGACCCACGCTCACCGGCTCCAGATTTAT
CAGCAATAAACCAGCCAGCCGGAAGGGCCGAGCGCAGAAGTGGTCCTGCAACTTTATCCGCCTCCATCCA
GTCTATTAATTGTTGCCGGGAAGCTAGAGTAAGTAGTTCGCCAGTTAATAGTTTGCGCAACGTTGTTGCC
ATTGCTACAGGCATCGTGGTGTCACGCTCGTCGTTTGGTATGGCTTCATTCAGCTCCGGTTCCCAACGAT
CAAGGCGAGTTACATGATCCCCCATGTTGTGAAAAAAAGCGGTTAGCTCCTTCGGTCCTCCGATCGTTGT
CAGAAGTAAGTTGGCCGCAGTGTTATCACTCATGCTTATGGCAGCACTGCATAATTCTCTTACTGTCATG
CCATCCGTAAGATGCTTTTCTGTGACTGGTGAGTACTCAACCAAGTCATTCTGAGAATAGTGTATGCGGC
GACCGAGTTGCTCTTGCCCGGCGTCAATACGGGATAATACCGCGCCACATAGCAGAACTTTAAAAGTGCT
CATCATTGGAAAACGTTCTTCGGGGCGAAAACTCTCAAGGATCTTACCGCTGTTGAGATCCAGTTCGATG
TAACCCACTCGTGCACCCAACTGATCTTCAGCATCTTTTACTTTCACCAGCGTTTCTGGGTGAGCAAAAA
CAGGAAGGCAAAATGCCGCAAAAAAGGGAATAAGGGCGACACGGAAATGTTGAATACTCATACTCTTCCT
TTTTCAATATTATTGAAGCATTTATCAGGGTTATTGTCTCATGAGCGGATACATATTTGAATGTATTTAG
AAAAATAAACAAATAGGGGTTCCGCGCACATTTCCCCGAAAAGTGCCACCTG
