>Addgene plasmid #49294 | pGGEV_8'_Linker | addgene partial sequence | sequence record 75888 | CMV-F 5'-CGCAAATGGGCGGTAGGCGTG-3'
CATGCTCGTTTAGGGAACCGCCATTCTGCCTGGGGACGTCGGAGCAAGCTTGATTTAGGTGACACTATAG
AGGTCTCAGCCGGCGGATCCGGCGGCGGTACCTAAGTGAGACCCTCATCCTCCCGGGTAACTAAGTAAGG
ATCTCGACCGATCCTGAGAACTTCAGGGTGAGTTTGGGGACCCTTGATTGTTCTTTCTTTTTCGCTATTG
TAAAATTCATGTTATATGGAGGGGGCAAAGTTTTCAGGGTGTTGTTTAGAATGGGAAGATGTCCCTTGTA
TCACCATGGACCCTCATGATAATTTTGTTTCTTTCACTTTCTACTCTGTTGACAACCATTGTCTCCTCTT
ATTTTCTTTTCATTTTCTGTAACTTTTTCGTTAAACTTTAGCTTGCATTTGTAACGAATTTTTAAATTCA
CTTTTGTTTATTTGTCAGATTGTAAGTACTTTCTCTAATCACTTTTTTTTCAAGGCAATCAGGGTATATT
ATATTGTACTTCAGCACAGTTTTAGAGAACAATTGTTATAATTAAATGATAAGGTAGAATATTTCTGCAT
ATAAATTCTGGCTGGCGTGGAAATATTCTTATTGGTAGAAACAACTACACCCTGGTCATCATCCTGCCTT
TCTCTTTATGGTTACAATGATATACACTGTTTGAGATGAGGATAAAATACTCTGAGTCCAAACCGGGCCC
CTCTGCTAACCATGTTCATGCCTTCTTCTCTTTCCTACAGCTCCTGGGCAACGTGCTGGTTGTTGTGCTG
TCTCATCATTTTGGCAAAGAATTAATTCCTCGACGGATCGTAGATCCAGACATGATAAGATACATTGATG
AGTTTGGACAAACCACAACTAGAATGCAGTGAAAAAAATGCTTTATTTGTGAAATTTGTGATGCTATTGC
TTTATTTGTAACCATTATAAGCTGCAATAAACAAGTTAACAACAACAATTGCATTCATTTTATGTTTC
